>Addgene plasmid #50908 | pcDNA3.1 Flag YFP hNKCC1 C723S C724V W732C (NT546) | depositor full sequence | sequence record 76381 | Full Sequence
GCTAGCCCGGGCACGGCCGCCACCATGGGAGACTACAAAGACCATGACGGTGATTATAAAGATCACGACA
TCGACTACAAGGATGACGATGACAAGGGTGACCCTACCGTCAGCAAGGGCGAGGAGCTGTTCACCGGGGT
GGTGCCCATCCTGGTCGAGCTGGACGGCGACGTAAACGGCCACAAGTTCAGCGTGTCCGGCGAGGGCGAG
GGCGATGCCACCTACGGCAAGCTGACCCTGAAGTTCATCTGCACCACCGGCAAGCTGCCCGTGCCCTGGC
CCACCCTCGTGACCACCTTCGGCTACGGCCTGATGTGCTTCGCCCGCTACCCCGACCACATGAAGCAGCA
CGACTTCTTCAAGTCCGCCATGCCCGAAGGCTACGTCCAGGAGCGCACCATCTTCTTCAAGGACGACGGC
AACTACAAGACCCGCGCCGAGGTGAAGTTCGAGGGCGACACCCTGGTGAACCGCATCGAGCTGAAGGGCA
TCGACTTCAAGGAGGACGGCAACATCCTAGGGCACAAGCTGGAGTACAACTACAACAGCCACAACGTTTA
TATCATGGCCGACAAGCAGAAGAACGGCATCAAGGTGAACTTCAAGATCCGCCACAACATCGAGGACGGC
AGCGTGCAGCTCGCCGACCACTACCAGCAGAACACCCCCATCGGCGACGGCCCCGTGCTGCTGCCCGACA
ACCACTACCTGAGCTACCAGTCCAAACTGAGCAAAGACCCCAACGAGAAGCGCGATCACATGGTCCTGCT
GGAGTTCGTGACCGCCGCCGGGATCACTCTCGGCATGGACGAGCTCTACAAGGGTGACCTGGAGCCGAGG
CCCACGGCTCCTAGCTCCGGCGCGCCAGGCCTCGCCGGAGTCGGCGAAACGCCGAGCGCCGCTGCGCTGG
CCGCAGCCAGGGTGGAACTGCCCGGAACCGCTGTGCCCTCGGTGCCGGAGGATGCTGCGCCCGCGAGCCG
GGACGGGGGCGGGGTCCGCGATGAGGGACCAGCCGCCGCCGGTGACGGCCTGGGCAGACCCTTGGGGCCT
ACCCCGAGCCAGAGCCGTTTCCAGGTGGACCTCGTTTCCGAGAACGCAGGGCGGGCTGCTGCTGCGGCGG
CGGCGGCTGCTGCGGCCGCCGCCGCTGCTGGTGCCGGGGCGGGGGCCAAGCAGACTCCTGCCGACGGGGA
AGCCAGCGGCGAGAGCGAGCCAGCTAAAGGCAGCGAGGAAGCCAAAGGCCGCTTCCGCGTTAACTTCGTA
GATCCTGCTGCCAGCTCGTCCGCAGAAGATAGCCTGTCAGATGCCGCCGGGGTCGGAGTCGATGGACCCA
ACGTGAGCTTCCAGAACGGCGGGGACACGGTACTGAGCGAGGGCAGCAGCCTCCATTCCGGTGGCGGCGG
CGGCTCCGGCCACCACCAGCACTACTATTATGATACCCACACCAACACCTACTATCTGCGCACCTTCGGC
CACAACACAATGGACGCGGTACCCAGGATCGACCACTACCGGCACACAGCCGCGCAGCTCGGCGAGAAGC
TGCTCCGGCCTAGCCTGGCCGAGCTGCATGACGAGCTGGAAAAGGAACCTTTTGAGGATGGCTTTGCAAA
TGGGGAAGAAAGCACTCCAACACGTGATGCTGTGGTCACGTACACGGCCGAAAGTAAAGGAGTCGTGAAG
TTTGGCTGGATCAAGGGTGTACTAGTACGTTGTATGTTAAACATTTGGGGTGTGATGCTTTTCATTCGTC
TCTCATGGATTGTGGGACAAGCTGGAATTGGTCTATCAGTCCTTGTAATAATGATGGCTACTGTTGTGAC
AACTATCACAGGATTGTCCACTAGCGCCATCGCAACTAATGGATTTGTAAGGGGAGGCGGCGCATATTAT
TTAATATCTAGAAGTCTAGGGCCTGAATTTGGTGGTGCCATTGGTCTAATCTTCGCCTTTGCCAACGCTG
TTGCTGTTGCTATGTATGTGGTTGGATTTGCAGAAACCGTGGTGGAGTTGCTGAAAGAACATTCCATTCT
TATGATAGATGAAATCAATGACATCCGGATTATTGGAGCCATTACAGTCGTGATTCTTTTAGGTATCTCA
GTAGCCGGTATGGAGTGGGAAGCAAAAGCTCAGATTGTTCTTTTGGTGATCCTACTTCTTGCTATTGGTG
ATTTCGTCATAGGAACATTTATCCCACTCGAGAGCAAGAAGCCAAAAGGGTTTTTTGGCTATAAATCTGA
AATCTTTAATGAGAACTTTGGCCCCGATTTTCGAGAAGAAGAAACTTTCTTTTCTGTATTTGCCATCTTT
TTTCCTGCTGCAACTGGAATTCTGGCTGGCGCAAATATCTCAGGTGATCTTGCAGATCCTCAGTCAGCCA
TACCCAAAGGAACACTCCTAGCCATTTTAATTACTACATTGGTTTATGTAGGAATTGCCGTGTCTGTAGG
TTCTTGTGTCGTACGCGATGCCACTGGTAATGTTAATGACACTATCGTAACAGAGCTAACAAACTGTACT
AGCGCAGCCTGCAAATTAAACTTTGATTTTTCATCTTGTGAATCCAGTCCTTGTAGCTACGGCCTAATGA
ACAACTTTCAGGTAATGAGTATGGTGTCAGGATTTACACCACTAATTTCCGCGGGCATATTCTCTGCCAC
TCTTTCTAGCGCATTAGCATCCCTAGTGAGTGCTCCCAAGATATTTCAGGCCCTATGTAAAGACAACATC
TACCCCGCTTTCCAGATGTTTGCTAAAGGTTATGGGAAAAATAATGAGCCATTACGTGGCTACATCTTAA
CATTCTTAATTGCACTTGGATTCATCTTAATTGCCGAACTGAATGTTATTGCACCAATTATCTCAAACTT
CTTCCTTGCCAGCTATGCCCTCATCAATTTTTCAGTATTCCATGCTTCACTGGCAAAAAGCCCAGGATGG
CGACCGGCATTTAAATACTACAATATGTGGATCTCACTTCTTGGAGCAATTCTTTCTGTGATAGTAATGT
TCGTCATTAACTGTTGGGCTGCTTTGCTAACCTACGTGATAGTCCTTGGTCTCTATATTTATGTTACCTA
CAAAAAACCCGATGTGAATTGGGGATCCTCTACACAAGCCCTGACTTACCTCAATGCCCTGCAACATAGT
ATTAGGCTTTCTGGCGTGGAGGACCATGTGAAAAACTTTAGGCCACAGTGTCTTGTTATGACAGGAGCGC
CAAACTCACGGCCGGCCTTACTTCATCTTGTTCACGATTTCACAAAAAATGTTGGTTTGATGATCTGTGG
ACACGTACACATGGGACCACGCAGACAAGCCATGAAAGAAATGTCCATCGACCAAGCCAAATATCAGCGC
TGGCTTATTAAGAACAAAATGAAGGCTTTTTATGCACCAGTACATGCAGATGACCTCAGAGAAGGGGCCC
AATACTTGATGCAGGCTGCTGGCCTGGGCCGTATGAAGCCAAACACACTAGTCCTTGGATTTAAGAAAGA
TTGGTTGCAAGCAGATATGAGGGATGTGGATATGTACATAAACTTATTTCACGATGCTTTTGACATACAA
TATGGCGTAGTGGTTATTCGCCTAAAAGAAGGTCTGGATATTAGTCACCTGCAGGGACAAGAAGAATTAT
TGTCATCACAAGAGAAATCTCCTGGCACCAAGGATGTCGTAGTAAGTGTGGAATATAGTAAAAAGTCCGA
TTTAGATACTTCGAAACCCCTCAGTGAAAAACCAATTACCCATAAAGTCGAGGAAGAAGATGGCAAGACT
GCAACTCAACCACTGTTGAAAAAAGAATCCAAAGGCCCTATTGTGCCTTTGAATGTAGCTGACCAAAAGC
TTCTTGAAGCTAGTACACAGTTTCAGAAAAAACAAGGAAAGAATACTATTGATGTCTGGTGGCTTTTTGA
TGACGGAGGTCTGACCTTATTGATACCTTACCTTCTGACGACCAAGAAAAAATGGAAAGACTGTAAGATC
AGAGTATTCATTGGTGGAAAGATAAACAGAATAGACCATGACCGGAGAGCGATGGCTACTTTACTGAGCA
AGTTCAGAATCGATTTTTCTGACATCATGGTTCTAGGAGACATCAATACCAAACCAAAGAAAGAAAACAT
TATAGCTTTCGAGGAAATCATTGAGCCATACAGACTTCACGAAGATGATAAAGAGCAAGATATCGCAGAT
AAAATGAAAGAAGATGAACCCTGGCGAATAACAGATAATGAATTGGAGCTGTATAAGACCAAGACATACC
GGCAGATCAGGTTAAATGAGTTATTAAAGGAACATTCAAGCACAGCTAACATTATTGTGATGAGTTTACC
GGTCGCACGAAAGGGTGCCGTTTCTAGTGCTCTCTACATGGCATGGTTAGAAGCACTATCTAAGGATCTA
CCACCAATCCTACTAGTTCGTGGGAATCATCAGAGTGTCCTTACCTTCTATTCATAATTAATTAAGTTTA
AACCCGCTGATCAGCCTCGACTGTGCCTTCTAGTTGCCAGCCATCTGTTGTTTGCCCCTCCCCCGTGCCT
TCCTTGACCCTGGAAGGTGCCACTCCCACTGTCCTTTCCTAATAAAATGAGGAAATTGCATCGCATTGTC
TGAGTAGGTGTCATTCTATTCTGGGGGGTGGGGTGGGGCAGGACAGCAAGGGGGAGGATTGGGAAGACAA
TAGCAGGCATGCTGGGGATGCGGTGGGCTCTATGGCTTCTGAGGCGGAAAGAACCAGCTGGGGCTCTAGG
GGGTATCCCC
[124 nt withheld, positions 4771-4894]
C
[91 nt withheld, positions 4896-4986]
A
[49 nt withheld, positions 4988-5036]
CCTTTGACGTTGGAGTCCACGTTCTTT
[37 nt withheld, positions 5064-5100]
ACCCTATCTCGGTCTATTCTTTTGATTTATAAGGGATTTTGCCGATTTCGGCCTATTGGTTAAAAAATGA
GCTGATTTAACAAAAATTTAACGCGAATTAATTCTGTGGAATGTGTGTCAGTTAGGGTGTGGAAAGTCCC
CAGGCTCCCCAGCAGGCAGAAGTATGCAAAGCATGCATCTCAATTAGTCAGCAACCAGGTGTGGAAAGTC
CCCAGGCTCCCCAGCAGGCAGAAGTATGCAAAGCATGCATCTCAATTAGTCAGCAACCATAGTCCCGCCC
CTAACTCCGCCCATCCCGCCCCTAACTCCGCCCAGTTCCGCCCATTCTCCGCCCCATGGCTGACTAATTT
TTTTTATTTATGCAGAGGCCGAGGCCGCCTCTGCCTCTGAGCTATTCCAGAAGTAGTGAGGAGGCTTTTT
TGGAGGCCTAGGCTTTTGCAAAAAGCTCCCGGGAGCTTGTATATCCATTTTCGGATCTGATCAAGAGACA
GGATGAGGATCGTTTCGCATGATTGAACAAGATGGATTGCACGCAGGTTCTCCGGCCGCTTGGGTGGAGA
GGCTATTCGGCTATGACTGGGCACAACAGACAATCGGCTGCTCTGATGCCGCCGTGTTCCGGCTGTCAGC
GCAGGGGCGCCCGGTTCTTTTTGTCAAGACCGACCTGTCCGGTGCCCTGAATGAACTGCAGGACGAGGCA
GCGCGGCTATCGTGGCTGGCCACGACGGGCGTTCCTTGCGCAGCTGTGCTCGACGTTGTCACTGAAGCGG
GAAGGGACTGGCTGCTATTGGGCGAAGTGCCGGGGCAGGATCTCCTGTCATCTCACCTTGCTCCTGCCGA
GAAAGTATCCATCATGGCTGATGCAATGCGGCGGCTGCATACGCTTGATCCGGCTACCTGCCCATTCGAC
CACCAAGCGAAACATCGCATCGAGCGAGCACGTACTCGGATGGAAGCCGGTCTTGTCGATCAGGATGATC
TGGACGAAGAGCATCAGGGGCTCGCGCCAGCCGAACTGTTCGCCAGGCTCAAGGCGCGCATGCCCGACGG
CGAGGATCTCGTCGTGACCCATGGCGATGCCTGCTTGCCGAATATCATGGTGGAAAATGGCCGCTTTTCT
GGATTCATCGACTGTGGCCGGCTGGGTGTGGCGGACCGCTATCAGGACATAGCGTTGGCTACCCGTGATA
TTGCTGAAGAGCTTGGCGGCGAATGGGCTGACCGCTTCCTCGTGCTTTACGGTATCGCCGCTCCCGATTC
GCAGCGCATCGCCTTCTATCGCCTTCTTGACGAGTTCTTCTGAGCGGGACTCTGGGGTTCGAAATGACCG
ACCAAGCGACGCCCAACCTGCCATCACGAGATTTCGATTCCACCGCCGCCTTCTATGAAAGGTTGGGCTT
CGGAATCGTTTTCCGGGACGCCGGCTGGATGATCCTCCAGCGCGGGGATCTCATGCTGGAGTTCTTCGCC
CACCCCAACTTGTTTATTGCAGCTTATAATGGTTACAAATAAAGCAATAGCATCACAAATTTCACAAATA
AAGCATTTTTTTCACTGCATTCTAGTTGTGGTTTGTCCAAACTCATCAATGTATCTTATCATGTCTGTAT
ACCGTCGACCTCTAGCTAGAGCTTGGCGTAATCATGGTCATAGCTGTTTCCTGTGTGAAATTGTTATCCG
CTCACAATTCCACACAACATACGAGCCGGAAGCATAAAGTGTAAAGCCTGGGGTGCCTAATGAGTGAGCT
AACTCACATTAATTGCGTTGCGCTCACTGCCCGCTTTCCAGTCGGGAAACCTGTCGTGCCAGCTGCATTA
ATGAATCGGCCAACGCGCGGGGAGAGGCGGTTTGCGTATTGGGCGCTCTTCCGCTTCCTCGCTCACTGAC
TCGCTGCGCTCGGTCGTTCGGCTGCGGCGAGCGGTATCAGCTCACTCAAAGGCGGTAATACGGTTATCCA
CAGAATCAGGGGATAACGCAGGAAAGAACATGTGAGCAAAAGGCCAGCAAAAGGCCAGGAACCGTAAAAA
GGCCGCGTTGCTGGCGTTTTTCCATAGGCTCCGCCCCCCTGACGAGCATCACAAAAATCGACGCTCAAGT
CAGAGGTGGCGAAACCCGACAGGACTATAAAGATACCAGGCGTTTCCCCCTGGAAGCTCCCTCGTGCGCT
CTCCTGTTCCGACCCTGCCGCTTACCGGATACCTGTCCGCCTTTCTCCCTTCGGGAAGCGTGGCGCTTTC
TCATAGCTCACGCTGTAGGTATCTCAGTTCGGTGTAGGTCGTTCGCTCCAAGCTGGGCTGTGTGCACGAA
CCCCCCGTTCAGCCCGACCGCTGCGCCTTATCCGGTAACTATCGTCTTGAGTCCAACCCGGTAAGACACG
ACTTATCGCCACTGGCAGCAGCCACTGGTAACAGGATTAGCAGAGCGAGGTATGTAGGCGGTGCTACAGA
GTTCTTGAAGTGGTGGCCTAACTACGGCTACACTAGAAGAACAGTATTTGGTATCTGCGCTCTGCTGAAG
CCAGTTACCTTCGGAAAAAGAGTTGGTAGCTCTTGATCCGGCAAACAAACCACCGCTGGTAGCGGTTTTT
TTGTTTGCAAGCAGCAGATTACGCGCAGAAAAAAAGGATCTCAAGAAGATCCTTTGATCTTTTCTACGGG
GTCTGACGCTCAGTGGAACGAAAACTCACGTTAAGGGATTTTGGTCATGAGATTATCAAAAAGGATCTTC
ACCTAGATCCTTTTAAATTAAAAATGAAGTTTTAAATCAATCTAAAGTATATATGAGTAAACTTGGTCTG
ACAGTTACCAATGCTTAATCAGTGAGGCACCTATCTCAGCGATCTGTCTATTTCGTTCATCCATAGTTGC
CTGACTCCCCGTCGTGTAGATAACTACGATACGGGAGGGCTTACCATCTGGCCCCAGTGCTGCAATGATA
CCGCGAGACCCACGCTCACCGGCTCCAGATTTATCAGCAATAAACCAGCCAGCCGGAAGGGCCGAGCGCA
GAAGTGGTCCTGCAACTTTATCCGCCTCCATCCAGTCTATTAATTGTTGCCGGGAAGCTAGAGTAAGTAG
TTCGCCAGTTAATAGTTTGCGCAACGTTGTTGCCATTGCTACAGGCATCGTGGTGTCACGCTCGTCGTTT
GGTATGGCTTCATTCAGCTCCGGTTCCCAACGATCAAGGCGAGTTACATGATCCCCCATGTTGTGCAAAA
AAGCGGTTAGCTCCTTCGGTCCTCCGATCGTTGTCAGAAGTAAGTTGGCCGCAGTGTTATCACTCATGGT
TATGGCAGCACTGCATAATTCTCTTACTGTCATGCCATCCGTAAGATGCTTTTCTGTGACTGGTGAGTAC
TCAACCAAGTCATTCTGAGAATAGTGTATGCGGCGACCGAGTTGCTCTTGCCCGGCGTCAATACGGGATA
ATACCGCGCCACATAGCAGAACTTTAAAAGTGCTCATCATTGGAAAACGTTCTTCGGGGCGAAAACTCTC
AAGGATCTTACCGCTGTTGAGATCCAGTTCGATGTAACCCACTCGTGCACCCAACTGATCTTCAGCATCT
TTTACTTTCACCAGCGTTTCTGGGTGAGCAAAAACAGGAAGGCAAAATGCCGCAAAAAAGGGAATAAGGG
CGACACGGAAATGTTGAATACTCATACTCTTCCTTTTTCAATATTATTGAAGCATTTATCAGGGTTATTG
TCTCATGAGCGGATACATATTTGAATGTATTTAGAAAAATAAACAAATAGGGGTTCCGCGCACATTTCCC
CGAAAAGTGCCACCTGACGTCGACGGATCGGGAGATCTCCCGATCCCCTATGGTGCACTCTCAGTACAAT
CTGCTCTGATGCCGCATAGTTAAGCCAGTATCTGCTCCCTGCTTGTGTGTTGGAGGTCGCTGAGTAGTGC
GCGAGCAAAATTTAAGCTACAACAAGGCAAGGCTTGACCGACAATTGCATGAAGAATCTGCTTAGGGTTA
GGCGTTTTGCGCTGCTTCGCGATGTACGGGCCAGATATACGCGTTGACATTGATTATTGACTAGTTATTA
ATAGTAATCAATTACGGGGTCATTAGTTCATAGCCCATATATGGAGTTCCGCGTTACATAACTTACGGTA
AATGGCCCGCCTGGCTGACCGCCCAACGACCCCCGCCCATTGACGTCAATAATGACGTATGTTCCCATAG
TAACGCCAATAGGGACTTTCCATTGACGTCAATGGGTGGAGTATTTACGGTAAACTGCCCACTTGGCAGT
ACATCAAGTGTATCATATGCCAAGTACGCCCCCTATTGACGTCAATGACGGTAAATGGCCCGCCTGGCAT
TATGCCCAGTACATGACCTTATGGGACTTTCCTACTTGGCAGTACATCTACGTATTAGTCATCGCTATTA
CCATGGTGATGCGGTTTTGGCAGTACATCAATGGGCGTGGATAGCGGTTTGACTCACGGGGATTTCCAAG
TCTCCACCCCATTGACGTCAATGGGAGTTTGTTTTGGCACCAAAATCAACGGGACTTTCCAAAATGTCGT
AACAACTCCGCCCCATTGACGCAAATGGGCGGTAGGCGTGTACGGTGGGAGGTCTATATAAGCAGAGCTC
TCTGGCTAACTAGAGAACCCACTGCTTACTGGCTTATCGAAATTAATACGACTCACTATAGGGAGACCCA
AGCTG
Features (pLannotate 1.2.2; 22 found; start..end, strand, type, name):
     31..96      +  CDS            3xFLAG: three tandem FLAG® epitope tags, followed by an enterokinase cleavage site
    109..822     +  CDS            mCitrine: mCitrine is a basic (constitutively fluorescent) yellow fluorescent protein published in 2001, derived from Aequorea victoria.
    829..4464    +  CDS            SLC12A2: S12A2_HUMAN - Also known as NKCC1. Experimental evidence at protein level: Swiss-Prot protein existence level 1. Cation-chloride cotransporter which mediates the electroneutral transport of chloride, potassium and/or sodium ions across the membrane. Plays a vital role in the regulation of ionic balance and cell volume. From Homo sapiens (Human).
   4501..4725    +  polyA_signal   bGH poly(A) signal: bovine growth hormone polyadenylation signal
   4729..4750    +  promoter       SV40 promoter (fragment): SV40 enhancer and early promoter
   4771..5199    +  rep_origin     f1 ori (sequence partly withheld): f1 bacteriophage origin of replication; arrow indicates direction of (+) strand synthesis
   5213..5542    +  promoter       SV40 promoter: SV40 enhancer and early promoter
   5609..6400    +  CDS            neo: KKA2_KLEPN - Also known as kan, nptII. Experimental evidence at protein level: Swiss-Prot protein existence level 1. Resistance to kanamycin, neomycin, paromomycin, ribostamycin, butirosin and gentamicin B. From Klebsiella pneumoniae.
   6424..6582    +  CDS            ble (fragment): BLE_KLEPN - Experimental evidence at protein level: Swiss-Prot protein existence level 1. Binding protein with a strong affinity to the bleomycin family of antibiotics. Binds to CL990; an antimitotic-antibiotic compound. From Klebsiella pneumoniae.
   6577..6698    +  polyA_signal   SV40 poly(A) signal: SV40 polyadenylation signal
   6771..6787    -  protein_bind   lac operator: The lac repressor binds to the lac operator to inhibit transcription in E. coli. This inhibition can be relieved by adding lactose or isopropyl-β-D-thiogalactopyranoside (IPTG). lac repressor encoded by lacI
   6795..6825    -  promoter       lac promoter: promoter for the E. coli lac operon
   6840..6861    -  protein_bind   CAP binding site: CAP binding activates transcription in the presence of cAMP. E. coli catabolite activator protein
   6874..6966    -  CDS            lacI (fragment): lac repressor; lacI; The lac repressor binds to the lac operator to inhibit transcription in E. coli. This inhibition can be relieved by adding lactose or isopropyl-β-D-thiogalactopyranoside (IPTG).
   7149..7734    -  rep_origin     ori: high-copy-number ColE1/pMB1/pBR322/pUC origin of replication
   7905..8765    -  CDS            AmpR: β-lactamase; bla; confers resistance to ampicillin, carbenicillin, and related antibiotics
   8766..8870    -  promoter       AmpR promoter: bla
   8929..8981    -  misc_feature   bom (fragment): basis of mobility region from pBR322
   9136..9515    +  enhancer       CMV enhancer: human cytomegalovirus immediate early enhancer
   9516..9719    +  promoter       CMV promoter: human cytomegalovirus (CMV) immediate early promoter
   9715..9748    +  LTR            5' LTR (truncated) (fragment): truncated 5' long terminal repeat (LTR) from HIV-1
   9764..9782    +  promoter       T7 promoter: promoter for bacteriophage T7 RNA polymerase
