[The description below was written by a language model from this plasmid's Addgene catalogue record and pLannotate feature annotations shown in this document.]
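Description:
pcDNA3.1 Flag YFP hNKCC1 C723S C724V W732C (NT546) is a mammalian expression plasmid built on the pcDNA3.1 neo backbone. It carries a synthetic cDNA for the human Na-K-Cl cotransporter NKCC1 (SLC12A2), designed with convenient restriction sites for mutagenesis and subcloning. The full sequence record is about 9.8 kb. In bacteria the plasmid is maintained at high copy from a ColE1/pUC-type origin and selected with ampicillin through the β-lactamase gene. An f1 origin is also present. For stable mammalian lines, an SV40 early promoter drives the neomycin phosphotransferase gene, terminated by an SV40 polyadenylation signal, which allows G418 selection.

The expression cassette uses the CMV immediate early enhancer and promoter, followed by a T7 promoter just upstream of the open reading frame, and ends in the bovine growth hormone polyadenylation signal. The encoded protein is a single fusion. An N-terminal 3xFLAG epitope, which includes an enterokinase cleavage site, is followed by a yellow fluorescent protein that the annotation matches to mCitrine, and then by the NKCC1 coding sequence. The insert sits between NheI and PmeI sites, both of which are retained. The transporter carries three substitutions, C723S, C724V and W732C, introduced into the wild-type parent construct NT17. The record does not state why these changes were made. The FLAG tag supports immunodetection or affinity purification, and the YFP allows expression and localisation of the transporter to be followed in transfected cells. Several short annotated fragments (ble, lacI, bom, an HIV-1 LTR piece and a small SV40 promoter segment) appear to be backbone remnants or partial sequence matches, not functional elements.
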