Addgene plasmid #50908: pcDNA3.1 Flag YFP hNKCC1 C723S C724V W732C (NT546)
Purpose: Expresses human NKCC1 C723S C724V W732C mutant with an N-terminal 3xFLAG-YFP tag in mammalian cells. cDNA is synthetic, containing convenient restriction sites.
Depositing lab: Biff Forbush. Depositing organization: Yale University.
Backbone
  Vector backbone: pcDNA 3.1 neo
  Backbone manufacturer: Life Technologies
  Backbone size w/o insert (bp): 5316
  Vector type: Mammalian Expression
  Selectable markers: Neomycin (select with G418)
Growth in bacteria
  Bacterial resistance: Ampicillin, 100 μg/mL
  Growth temperature: 37°C
  Growth strain: DH5alpha
  Copy number: High Copy
Gene/Insert
  Gene/Insert name: human NKCC1 (synthetic) (alt names: Slc12A2 (synthetic); Na-K-Cl cotransporter)
  Species: H. sapiens (human), Synthetic
  Insert size (bp): 4479
  Mutation: C723S C724V W732C in hNKCC1 in NT17
  Entrez Gene: SLC12A2 (a.k.a. BSC, BSC-2, BSC2, CCC1, KILQS, NKCC1, PPP1R141)
  Promoter: CMV
  Tag / fusion protein: 3x Flag (N terminal on insert); YFP (N terminal on insert)
  Cloning method: Restriction Enzyme; 5′ cloning site NheI (not destroyed); 3′ cloning site PmeI (not destroyed)
  Sequencing primers: 5′ CMV-F; 3′ BGH-rev
Terms and licenses: Academic/Nonprofit Terms; Industry Terms: Not Available to Industry
Depositor comments: Plasmid constructed from pcDNA3.1 Flag YFP hNKCC1 WT (NT17). See Addgene plasmid# 49085 (http://www.addgene.org/49085/) for plasmid map of wild-type construct.
How to cite: pcDNA3.1 Flag YFP hNKCC1 C723S C724V W732C (NT546) was a gift from Biff Forbush (Addgene plasmid # 50908 ; http://n2t.net/addgene:50908 ; RRID:Addgene_50908)
