>Addgene plasmid #50908 | pcDNA3.1 Flag YFP hNKCC1 C723S C724V W732C (NT546) | addgene partial sequence | sequence record 78648 | CMV-F 5'-CGCAAATGGGCGGTAGGCGTG-3'
GCAGAGCTCTCTGGCTAACTAGAGAACCCACTGCTTACTGGCTTATCGAAATTAATACGACTCACTATAG
GGAGACCCAAGCTGGCTAGCCCGGGCACGGCCGCCACCATGGGAGACTACAAAGACCATGACGGTGATTA
TAAAGATCACGACATCGACTACAAGGATGACGATGACAAGGGTGACCCTACCGTCAGCAAGGGCGAGGAG
CTGTTCACCGGGGTGGTGCCCATCCTGGTCGAGCTGGACGGCGACGTAAACGGCCACAAGTTCAGCGTGT
CCGGCGAGGGCGAGGGCGATGCCACCTACGGCAAGCTGACCCTGAAGTTCATCTGCACCACCGGCAAGCT
GCCCGTGCCCTGGCCCACCCTCGTGACCACCTTCGGCTACGGCCTGATGTGCTTCGCCCGCTACCCCGAC
CACATGAAGCAGCACGACTTCTTCAAGTCCGCCATGCCCGAAGGCTACGTCCAGGAGCGCACCATCTTCT
TCAAGGACGACGGCAACTACAAGACCCGCGCCGAGGTGAAGTTCGAGGGCGACACCCTGGTGAACCGCAT
CGAGCTGAAGGGCATCGACTTCAAGGAGGACGGCAACATCCTAGGGCACAAGCTGGAGTACAACTACAAC
AGCCACAACGTTTATATCATGGCCGACAAGCAGAAGAACGGCATCAAGGTGAACTTCAAGATCCGCCACA
ACATCGAGGACGGCAGCGTGCAGCTCGCCGACCACTACCAGCAGAACACCCCCATCGGCGACGGCCCCGT
GCTGCTGCCCGACAACCACTACCTGAGCTACCAGTCCAAACTGAGCAAAGACCCCAACGAGAAGCGCGAT
CACATGGTCCTGCTGGAGTTCGTGACCGCCGCCGGGATCACTCTCGGCATGGACGAGCTCTACAAGGGTG
ACCTGG
