>Addgene plasmid #50908 | pcDNA3.1 Flag YFP hNKCC1 C723S C724V W732C (NT546) | addgene partial sequence | sequence record 79036 | hNKCC1-int-R 5'-ATATTTGGCTTGGTCGATGG-3'
TCCACAGATCATCAAACCAACATTTTTTGTGAAATCGTGAACAAGATGAAGTAAGGCCGGCCGTGAGTTT
GGCGCTCCTGTCATAACAAGACACTGTGGCCTAAAGTTTTTCACATGGTCCTCCACGCCAGAAAGCCTAA
TACTATGTTGCAGGGCATTGAGGTAAGTCAGGGCTTGTGTAGAGGATCCCCAATTCACATCGGGTTTTTT
GTAGGTAACATAAATATAGAGACCAAGGACTATCACGTAGGTTAGCAAAGCAGCCCAACAGTTAATGACG
AACATTACTATCACAGAAAGAATTGCTCCAAGAAGTGAGATCCACATATTGTAGTATTTAAATGCCGGTC
GCCATCCTGGGCTTTTTGCCAGTGAAGCATGGAATACTGAAAAATTGATGAGGGCATAGCTGGCAAGGAA
GAAGTTTGAGATAATTGGTGCAATAACATTCAGTTCGGCAATTAAGATGAATCCAAGTGCAATTAAGAAT
GTTAAGATGTAGCCACGTAATGGCTCATTATTTTTCCCATAACCTTTAGCAAACATCTGGAAAGCGGGGT
AGATGTTGTCTTTACATAGGGCCTGAAATATCTTGGGAGCACTCACTAGGGATGCTAATGCGCTAGAAAG
AGTGGCAGAGAATATGCCCGCGGAAATTAGTGGTGTAAATCCTGACACCATACTCATTACCTGAAAGTTG
TTCATTAGGCCGTAGCTACAAGGACTGGATTCACAAGATGAAAAATCAAAGTTTAATTTGCAGGCTGCGC
TAGTACAGTTTGTTAGCTCTGTTACGATAGTGTCATTAACATTACCAGTGGCATCGCGTACGACACAAGA
ACCTACAGACACGGCAATTCCTACATAAACCAATGTAGTAATTAAAATGGCTAGGAGTGTTC
